Addgene plasmid #55701: RND1
Purpose: expression of mouse RND1
Depositing lab: Julian Downward. Depositing organization: Cancer Research UK. Publication: RAS and RHO families of GTPases directly regulate distinct phosphoinositide 3-kinase isoforms. Fritsch R, de Krijger I, Fritsch K, George R, Reason B, Kumar MS, Diefenbacher M, Stamp G, Downward J. Cell. 2013 May 23;153(5):1050-63. doi: 10.1016/j.cell.2013.04.031. PubMed 23706742.
Backbone
  Vector backbone: pGEX2T
  Backbone manufacturer: GE Healthcare Life Sciences
  Backbone size w/o insert (bp): 4948
  Vector type: Bacterial Expression
Growth in bacteria
  Bacterial resistance: Ampicillin, 100 μg/mL
  Growth temperature: 37°C
  Growth strain: BL21 codon plus ril de3
  Copy number: High Copy
Gene/Insert
  Gene/Insert name: RND1
  Species: M. musculus (mouse)
  Entrez Gene: Rnd1 (a.k.a. A830014L09Rik, Arhs)
  Promoter: lac
  Cloning method: Restriction Enzyme; 5′ cloning site BamHI (not destroyed); 3′ cloning site EcoRI (not destroyed)
  Sequencing primers: 5′ lac promoter; 3′ GST-R
Terms and licenses: Academic/Nonprofit Terms; Industry Terms: Not Available to Industry
How to cite: RND1 was a gift from Julian Downward (Addgene plasmid # 55701 ; http://n2t.net/addgene:55701 ; RRID:Addgene_55701)
