[The description below was written by a language model from this plasmid's Addgene catalogue record.]
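Description:
RND1 is a bacterial expression plasmid built on the pGEX2T backbone (about 4.9 kb without insert), carrying the mouse Rnd1 coding sequence cloned between the BamHI and EcoRI sites, both of which remain intact. It is maintained in E. coli as a high-copy plasmid under ampicillin selection. The recorded host is a BL21-derived expression strain supplemented with rare-codon tRNAs, which fits a construct meant for recombinant protein production rather than simple propagation.

The record lists the promoter as lac. pGEX vectors in general use an IPTG-inducible lac-type hybrid (tac) promoter together with a plasmid-borne lac repressor gene, and they place inserts downstream of glutathione S-transferase. In pGEX2T a thrombin cleavage site separates the GST moiety from the cloned protein. The catalogue entry does not explicitly list a GST tag, and no feature table is provided to confirm the reading frame. Even so, the backbone and the BamHI/EcoRI cloning strategy suggest the product is a GST–RND1 fusion that can be captured on glutathione resin.

Rnd1 encodes an atypical member of the RHO family of small GTPases. The stated purpose is simply expression of mouse RND1. The associated study examined how RAS and RHO family GTPases directly regulate distinct phosphoinositide 3-kinase isoforms. The plasmid was therefore probably used to produce purified GTPase for in vitro binding or activity assays with PI3K subunits, although the record does not spell out the specific experiments.
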