>Addgene plasmid #55701 | RND1 | depositor partial sequence | sequence record 86275 | RND1
ATGAAGGAGAGACGGGCACCGCAGCCAGTGGTGGTCAGGTGTAAGCTCGTCCTGGTGGGAGACGTGCAGT
GTGGGAAGACGGCGATGTTACAGGTGCTAGCGAAAGACTGCTATCCCGAGACCTATGTGCCTACCGTGTT
TGAGAATTACACAGCCTGTTTGGAGACAGAGGAACAGAGAGTGGAGCTTAGTCTCTGGGACACCTCAGGT
TCTCCTTACTATGACAATGTTCGTCCACTCTGCTACAGCGACTCAGATGCGGTATTGCTGTGCTTTGACA
TCAGCCGTCCAGAGACCATGGACAGTGCACTCAAGAAGTGGAGAACAGAAATCCTAGACTACTGTCCCAG
CACACGTGTTTTGCTTATTGGCTGCAAGACAGATCTTCGAACAGACCTGAGCACTCTAATGGAACTGTCC
CACCAGAAGCAGGCACCCATCTCCTACGAGCAGGGCTGTGCGATAGCCAAGCAGTTGGGCGCAGAAATCT
ACCTGGAGGGCTCGGCTTTCACTTCCGAGACAAGCATCCACAGCATTTTCCGGACAGCATCCATGGTGTG
TCTGAACAAGTCTAGCCCAGTGCCCCCGAAGAGCCCCGTCCGAAGCCTTTCCAAGCGACTCCTCCACCTC
CCCAGTCGCTCTGAACTCATCTCAACTACATTCAAGAAGGAAAAGGCCAAAAGCTGTTCCATCATGTGA
