>Addgene plasmid #55701 | RND1 | depositor partial sequence | sequence record 86276 | pGEX2T backbone
ACGTTATCGACTGCACGGTGCACCAATGCTTCTGGCGTCAGGCAGCCATCGGAAGCTGTGGTATGGCTGT
GCAGGTCGTAAATCACTGCATAATTCGTGTCGCTCAAGGCGCACTCCCGTTCTGGATAATGTTTTTTGCG
CCGACATCATAACGGTTCTGGCAAATATTCTGAAATGAGCTGTTGACAATTAATCATCGGCTCGTATAAT
GTGTGGAATTGTGAGCGGATAACAATTTCACACAGGAAACAGTATTCATGTCCCCTATACTAGGTTATTG
GAAAATTAAGGGCCTTGTGCAACCCACTCGACTTCTTTTGGAATATCTTGAAGAAAAATATGAAGAGCAT
TTGTATGAGCGCGATGAAGGTGATAAATGGCGAAACAAAAAGTTTGAATTGGGTTTGGAGTTTCCCAATC
TTCCTTATTATATTGATGGTGATGTTAAATTAACACAGTCTATGGCCATCATACGTTATATAGCTGACAA
GCACAACATGTTGGGTGGTTGTCCAAAAGAGCGTGCAGAGATTTCAATGCTTGAAGGAGCGGTTTTGGAT
ATTAGATACGGTGTTTCGAGAATTGCATATAGTAAAGACTTTGAAACTCTCAAAGTTGATTTTCTTAGCA
AGCTACCTGAAATGCTGAAAATGTTCGAAGATCGTTTATGTCATAAAACATATTTAAATGGTGATCATGT
AACCCATCCTGACTTCATGTTGTATGACGCTCTTGATGTTGTTTTATACATGGACCCAATGTGCCTGGAT
GCGTTCCCAAAATTAGTTTGTTTTAAAAAACGTATTGAAGCTATCCCACAAATTGATAAGTACTTGAAAT
CCAGCAAGTATATAGCATGGCCTTTGCAGGGCTGGCAAGCCACGTTTGGTGGTGGCGACCATCCTCCAAA
ATCGGATCTGGTTCCGCGTGGATCCCCGGGAATTCATCGTGACTGACTGACGATCTGCCTCGCGCGTTTC
GGTGATGACGGTGAAAACCTCTGACACATGCAGCTCCCGGAGACGGTCACAGCTTGTCTGTAAGCGGATG
CCGGGAGCAGACAAGCCCGTCAGGGCGCGTCAGCGGGTGTTGGCGGGTGTCGGGGCGCAGCCATGACCCA
GTCACGTAGCGATAGCGGAGTGTATAATTCTTGAAGACGAAAGGGCCTCGTGATACGCCTATTTTTATAG
GTTAATGTCATGATAATAATGGTTTCTTAGACGTCAGGTGGCACTTTTCGGGGAAATGTGCGCGGAACCC
CTATTTGTTTATTTTTCTAAATACATTCAAATATGTATCCGCTCATGAGACAATAACCCTGATAAATGCT
TCAATAATATTGAAAAAGGAAGAGTATGAGTATTCAACATTTCCGTGTCGCCCTTATTCCCTTTTTTGCG
GCATTTTGCCTTCCTGTTTTTGCTCACCCAGAAACGCTGGTGAAAGTAAAAGATGCTGAAGATCAGTTGG
GTGCACGAGTGGGTTACATCGAACTGGATCTCAACAGCGGTAAGATCCTTGAGAGTTTTCGCCCCGAAGA
ACGTTTTCCAATGATGAGCACTTTTAAAGTTCTGCTATGTGGCGCGGTATTATCCCGTGTTGACGCCGGG
CAAGAGCAACTCGGTCGCCGCATACACTATTCTCAGAATGACTTGGTTGAGTACTCACCAGTCACAGAAA
AGCATCTTACGGATGGCATGACAGTAAGAGAATTATGCAGTGCTGCCATAACCATGAGTGATAACACTGC
GGCCAACTTACTTCTGACAACGATCGGAGGACCGAAGGAGCTAACCGCTTTTTTGCACAACATGGGGGAT
CATGTAACTCGCCTTGATCGTTGGGAACCGGAGCTGAATGAAGCCATACCAAACGACGAGCGTGACACCA
CGATGCCTGCAGCAATGGCAACAACGTTGCGCAAACTATTAACTGGCGAACTACTTACTCTAGCTTCCCG
GCAACAATTAATAGACTGGATGGAGGCGGATAAAGTTGCAGGACCACTTCTGCGCTCGGCCCTTCCGGCT
GGCTGGTTTATTGCTGATAAATCTGGAGCCGGTGAGCGTGGGTCTCGCGGTATCATTGCAGCACTGGGGC
CAGATGGTAAGCCCTCCCGTATCGTAGTTATCTACACGACGGGGAGTCAGGCAACTATGGATGAACGAAA
TAGACAGATCGCTGAGATAGGTGCCTCACTGATTAAGCATTGGTAACTGTCAGACCAAGTTTACTCATAT
ATACTTTAGATTGATTTAAAACTTCATTTTTAATTTAAAAGGATCTAGGTGAAGATCCTTTTTGATAATC
TCATGACCAAAATCCCTTAACGTGAGTTTTCGTTCCACTGAGCGTCAGACCCCGTAGAAAAGATCAAAGG
ATCTTCTTGAGATCCTTTTTTTCTGCGCGTAATCTGCTGCTTGCAAACAAAAAAACCACCGCTACCAGCG
GTGGTTTGTTTGCCGGATCAAGAGCTACCAACTCTTTTTCCGAAGGTAACTGGCTTCAGCAGAGCGCAGA
TACCAAATACTGTCCTTCTAGTGTAGCCGTAGTTAGGCCACCACTTCAAGAACTCTGTAGCACCGCCTAC
ATACCTCGCTCTGCTAATCCTGTTACCAGTGGCTGCTGCCAGTGGCGATAAGTCGTGTCTTACCGGGTTG
GACTCAAGACGATAGTTACCGGATAAGGCGCAGCGGTCGGGCTGAACGGGGGGTTCGTGCACACAGCCCA
GCTTGGAGCGAACGACCTACACCGAACTGAGATACCTACAGCGTGAGCTATGAGAAAGCGCCACGCTTCC
CGAAGGGAGAAAGGCGGACAGGTATCCGGTAAGCGGCAGGGTCGGAACAGGAGAGCGCACGAGGGAGCTT
CCAGGGGGAAACGCCTGGTATCTTTATAGTCCTGTCGGGTTTCGCCACCTCTGACTTGAGCGTCGATTTT
TGTGATGCTCGTCAGGGGGGCGGAGCCTATGGAAAAACGCCAGCAACGCGGCCTTTTTACGGTTCCTGGC
CTTTTGCTGGCCTTTTGCTCACATGTTCTTTCCTGCGTTATCCCCTGATTCTGTGGATAACCGTATTACC
GCCTTTGAGTGAGCTGATACCGCTCGCCGCAGCCGAACGACCGAGCGCAGCGAGTCAGTGAGCGAGGAAG
CGGAAGAGCGCCTGATGCGGTATTTTCTCCTTACGCATCTGTGCGGTATTTCACACCGCATAAATTCCGA
CACCATCGAATGGTGCAAAACCTTTCGCGGTATGGCATGATAGCGCCCGGAAGAGAGTCAATTCAGGGTG
GTGAATGTGAAACCAGTAACGTTATACGATGTCGCAGAGTATGCCGGTGTCTCTTATCAGACCGTTTCCC
GCGTGGTGAACCAGGCCAGCCACGTTTCTGCGAAAACGCGGGAAAAAGTGGAAGCGGCGATGGCGGAGCT
GAATTACATTCCCAACCGCGTGGCACAACAACTGGCGGGCAAACAGTCGTTGCTGATTGGCGTTGCCACC
TCCAGTCTGGCCCTGCACGCGCCGTCGCAAATTGTCGCGGCGATTAAATCTCGCGCCGATCAACTGGGTG
CCAGCGTGGTGGTGTCGATGGTAGAACGAAGCGGCGTCGAAGCCTGTAAAGCGGCGGTGCACAATCTTCT
CGCGCAACGCGTCAGTGGGCTGATCATTAACTATCCGCTGGATGACCAGGATGCCATTGCTGTGGAAGCT
GCCTGCACTAATGTTCCGGCGTTATTTCTTGATGTCTCTGACCAGACACCCATCAACAGTATTATTTTCT
CCCATGAAGACGGTACGCGACTGGGCGTGGAGCATCTGGTCGCATTGGGTCACCAGCAAATCGCGCTGTT
AGCGGGCCCATTAAGTTCTGTCTCGGCGCGTCTGCGTCTGGCTGGCTGGCATAAATATCTCACTCGCAAT
CAAATTCAGCCGATAGCGGAACGGGAAGGCGACTGGAGTGCCATGTCCGGTTTTCAACAAACCATGCAAA
TGCTGAATGAGGGCATCGTTCCCACTGCGATGCTGGTTGCCAACGATCAGATGGCGCTGGGCGCAATGCG
CGCCATTACCGAGTCCGGGCTGCGCGTTGGTGCGGATATCTCGGTAGTGGGATACGACGATACCGAAGAC
AGCTCATGTTATATCCCGCCGTTAACCACCATCAAACAGGATTTTCGCCTGCTGGGGCAAACCAGCGTGG
ACCGCTTGCTGCAACTCTCTCAGGGCCAGGCGGTGAAGGGCAATCAGCTGTTGCCCGTCTCACTGGTGAA
AAGAAAAACCACCCTGGCGCCCAATACGCAAACCGCCTCTCCCCGCGCGTTGGCCGATTCATTAATGCAG
CTGGCACGACAGGTTTCCCGACTGGAAAGCGGGCAGTGAGCGCAACGCAATTAATGTGAGTTAGCTCACT
CATTAGGCACCCCAGGCTTTACACTTTATGCTTCCGGCTCGTATGTTGTGTGGAATTGTGAGCGGATAAC
AATTTCACACAGGAAACAGCTATGACCATGATTACGGATTCACTGGCCGTCGTTTTACAACGTCGTGACT
GGGAAAACCCTGGCGTTACCCAACTTAATCGCCTTGCAGCACATCCCCCTTTCGCCAGCTGGCGTAATAG
CGAAGAGGCCCGCACCGATCGCCCTTCCCAACAGTTGCGCAGCCTGAATGGCGAATGGCGCTTTGCCTGG
TTTCCGGCACCAGAAGCGGTGCCGGAAAGCTGGCTGGAGTGCGATCTTCCTGAGGCCGATACTGTCGTCG
TCCCCTCAAACTGGCAGATGCACGGTTACGATGCGCCCATCTACACCAACGTAACCTATCCCATTACGGT
CAATCCGCCGTTTGTTCCCACGGAGAATCCGACGGGTTGTTACTCGCTCACATTTAATGTTGATGAAAGC
TGGCTACAGGAAGGCCAGACGCGAATTATTTTTGATGGCGTTGGAATT
