>Addgene plasmid #55701 | RND1 | addgene partial sequence | sequence record 93003 | pGEX5 5'-GGGCTGGCAAGCCACGTTTGGTG-3'
ATCTGGTTCCGCGTGGATCCAAGGAGAGACGGGCACCGCAGCCAGTGGTGGTCAGGTGTAAGCTCGTCCT
GGTGGGAGACGTGCAGTGTGGGAAGACGGCGATGTTACAGGTGCTAGCGAAAGACTGCTATCCCGAGACC
TATGTGCCTACCGTGTTTGAGAATTACACAGCCTGTTTGGAGACAGAGGAACAGAGAGTGGAGCTTAGTC
TCTGGGACACCTCAGGTTCTCCTTACTATGACAATGTTCGTCCACTCTGCTACAGCGACTCAGATGCGGT
ATTGCTGTGCTTTGACATCAGCCGTCCAGAGACCATGGACAGTGCACTCAAGAAGTGGAGAACAGAAATC
CTAGACTACTGTCCCAGCACACGTGTTTTGCTTATTGGCTGCAAGACAGATCTTCGAACAGACCTGAGCA
CTCTAATGGAACTGTCCCACCAGAAGCAGGCACCCATCTCCTACGAGCAGGGCTGTGCGATAGCCAAGCA
GTTGGGCGCAGAAATCTACCTGGAGGGCTCGGCTTTCACTTCCGAGACAAGCATCCACAGCATTTTCCGG
ACAGCATCCATGGTGTGTCTGAACAAGTCTAGCCCAGTGCCCCCGAAGAGCCCCGTCCGAAGCCTTTCCA
AGCGACTCCTCCACCTCCCCAGTCGCTCTGAACTCATCTCAACTACATTCAAGAAGGAAAAGGCCAAAAG
CTGTTCCATCATGTGAGAATTCATCGTGACTGACTGACGA
