>Addgene plasmid #55701 | RND1 | addgene partial sequence | sequence record 93046 | pGEX3 5'-CCGGGAGCTGCATGTGTCAGAGG-3'
GAAACGCGCGAGGCAGATCGTCAGTCAGTCACGATGAATTCTCACATGATGGAACAGCTTTTGGCCTTTT
CCTTCTTGAATGTAGTTGAGATGAGTTCAGAGCGACTGGGGAGGTGGAGGAGTCGCTTGGAAAGGCTTCG
GACGGGGCTCTTCGGGGGCACTGGGCTAGACTTGTTCAGACACACCATGGATGCTGTCCGGAAAATGCTG
TGGATGCTTGTCTCGGAAGTGAAAGCCGAGCCCTCCAGGTAGATTTCTGCGCCCAACTGCTTGGCTATCG
CACAGCCCTGCTCGTAGGAGATGGGTGCCTGCTTCTGGTGGGACAGTTCCATTAGAGTGCTCAGGTCTGT
TCGAAGATCTGTCTTGCAGCCAATAAGCAAAACACGTGTGCTGGGACAGTAGTCTAGGATTTCTGTTCTC
CACTTCTTGAGTGCACTGTCCATGGTCTCTGGACGGCTGATGTCAAAGCACAGCAATACCGCATCTGAGT
CGCTGTAGCAGAGTGGACGAACATTGTCATAGTAAGGAGAACCTGAGGTGTCCCAGAGACTAAGCTCCAC
TCTCTGTTCCTCTGTCTCCAAACAGGCTGTGTAATTCTCAAACACGGTAGGCACATAGGTCTCGGGATAG
CAGTCTTTCGCTAGCACCTGTAACATCGCCGTCTTCCCACACTGCACGTCTCCCACCAGGACGAGCTTAC
ACCTGACCACCACTGGCTGCGGTGCCCGTCTCTCCTTGGATCCACGCGGAACCAGATCCGATTTTGGAGG
ATGGTCGCCACCACCAAACGTGGCTTGCCAGCCCTGCAAAGGCCATGCTATATACTTGCTGGATTTCAAG
TACTTATCAATTTGTGGGATAGCTTCAATACGTTTTTTAAAACAAACTAATTTTGGGAACGCATCCAGGC
ACA
